Addgene plasmid #212540: pTwist-SARS-CoV-2 Spike-deltaC18 B.1.617v5 (B.1.617.3)
Purpose: Encodes SARS-CoV-2 spike T19R,G142D,E156-F157 deletion,R158G,N450R,E484Q,D614G,P681R,D950N for pseudovirus production
Depositing lab: Alejandro Balazs. Depositing organization: Massachusetts General Hospital. Publication: Ongoing evolution of SARS-CoV-2 drives escape from mRNA vaccine-induced humoral immunity. Roederer AL, Cao Y, Denis KS, Sheehan ML, Li CJ, Lam EC, Gregory DJ, Poznansky MC, Iafrate AJ, Canaday DH, Gravenstein S, Garcia-Beltran WF, Balazs AB. medRxiv [Preprint]. 2024 Mar 7:2024.03.05.24303815. doi: 10.1101/2024.03.05.24303815. PubMed 38496628.
Backbone
  Vector backbone: pTwist-CMV-BetaGlobin-WPRE-Neo
  Backbone manufacturer: Twist
  Vector type: Mammalian Expression
Growth in bacteria
  Bacterial resistance: Ampicillin, 100 μg/mL
  Growth temperature: 37°C
  Growth strain: DH5alpha
  Copy number: High Copy
Gene/Insert
  Gene/Insert name: SARS-CoV-2 Spike T19R,G142D,E156-F157 deletion,R158G,N450R,E484Q,D614G,P681R,D950N
  Species: Severe acute respiratory syndrome coronavirus 2
  Mutation: T19R,G142D,E156-F157 deletion,R158G,N450R,E484Q,D614G,P681R,D950N
  Entrez Gene: S (a.k.a. GU280_gp02, spike glycoprotein)
  Promoter: CAG
  Cloning method: Ligation Independent Cloning
Terms and licenses: Academic/Nonprofit Terms; Industry Terms: Not Available to Industry
Depositor comments: Please visit https://www.medrxiv.org/content/10.1101/2024.03.05.24303815v1 for medRxiv preprint.
How to cite: pTwist-SARS-CoV-2 Spike-deltaC18 B.1.617v5 (B.1.617.3) was a gift from Alejandro Balazs (Addgene plasmid # 212540 ; http://n2t.net/addgene:212540 ; RRID:Addgene_212540)
