[The description below was written by a language model from this plasmid's Addgene catalogue record and pLannotate feature annotations shown in this document.]
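Description:
pTwist-SARS-CoV-2 Spike-deltaC18 B.1.617v5 (B.1.617.3) is a mammalian expression plasmid built on the Twist pTwist-CMV-BetaGlobin-WPRE-Neo backbone. It encodes a variant SARS-CoV-2 spike glycoprotein intended for pseudovirus production. In bacteria it is propagated through a high-copy ColE1/pUC-type origin with ampicillin selection (AmpR β-lactamase). A separate SV40 early promoter–neo–bGH poly(A) cassette provides a neomycin/G418-type resistance marker for mammalian cells. The sequenced record is about 10.5 kb.

The insert is a spike open reading frame carrying the B.1.617.3 lineage substitutions listed in the record: T19R, G142D, deletion of E156–F157, R158G, N450R, E484Q, D614G, P681R and D950N. The "deltaC18" in the name indicates removal of the C-terminal 18 residues of the cytoplasmic tail, a truncation commonly used to improve spike incorporation into pseudotyped particles. The record itself does not elaborate on this.

The catalogue lists the promoter as CAG, but the annotated features show a CMV enhancer, CMV promoter elements and a truncated human β-globin intron upstream of the coding sequence. That arrangement matches the backbone name rather than a classical CAG promoter. Downstream, a WPRE enhances transcript stability and expression, followed by an SV40 polyadenylation signal. The expression unit is flanked by β-globin insulator elements and by T7 and rrnG transcription terminators, which help isolate it from neighbouring cassettes. The plasmid is typically co-transfected with packaging and reporter constructs to make spike-pseudotyped particles, and the associated study examined SARS-CoV-2 escape from vaccine-induced humoral immunity.
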