Features (pLannotate 1.2.2; 21 found; start..end, strand, type, name):
      1..3759    +  CDS            S: SPIKE_SARS2 - Experimental evidence at protein level: Swiss-Prot protein existence level 1. [Spike glycoprotein]: May down-regulate host tetherin (BST2) by lysosomal degradation, thereby counteracting its antiviral activity. From Severe acute respiratory syndrome coronavirus 2 (2019-nCoV) (SARS-CoV-2).
   3833..4421    +  misc_feature   WPRE: woodchuck hepatitis virus posttranscriptional regulatory element
   4474..4595    -  polyA_signal   SV40 poly(A) signal: SV40 polyadenylation signal
   4618..4687    -  CDS            large T antigen (fragment): large T antigen from SV40 (simian virus 40)
   4710..4756    +  terminator     T7 terminator: transcription terminator for bacteriophage T7 RNA polymerase
   4786..4922    +  terminator     rrnG terminator: transcription terminator from the E. coli ribosomal RNA rrnG operon (Albrechtsen et al., 1991)
   4967..5038    +  misc_feature   3' β-globin insulator: insulator downstream of the human β-globin locus (Farrell et al., 2002)
   5083..5279    +  promoter       SV40 promoter: SV40 early promoter
   5293..6084    +  CDS            neo: KKA2_KLEPN - Also known as kan, nptII. Experimental evidence at protein level: Swiss-Prot protein existence level 1. Resistance to kanamycin, neomycin, paromomycin, ribostamycin, butirosin and gentamicin B. From Klebsiella pneumoniae.
   6098..6322    +  polyA_signal   bGH poly(A) signal: bovine growth hormone polyadenylation signal
   6518..7106    -  rep_origin     ori: high-copy-number ColE1/pMB1/pBR322/pUC origin of replication
   7278..7342    -  CDS            bla(M) (fragment): β-lactamase lacking the signal sequence; bla(M); allows cytosolic expression of β-lactamase
   7852..8712    +  CDS            AmpR: β-lactamase; bla; confers resistance to ampicillin, carbenicillin, and related antibiotics
   8725..8861    +  terminator     rrnG terminator: transcription terminator from the E. coli ribosomal RNA rrnG operon (Albrechtsen et al., 1991)
   9013..9084    +  misc_feature   5' β-globin insulator: insulator upstream of the human β-globin locus (Farrell et al., 2002)
   9089..9135    -  terminator     T7 terminator: transcription terminator for bacteriophage T7 RNA polymerase
   9153..9201    -  polyA_signal   poly(A) signal: synthetic polyadenylation signal
   9282..9585    +  enhancer       CMV enhancer: human cytomegalovirus immediate early enhancer
   9658..9675    -  promoter       CMV promoter (fragment): human cytomegalovirus (CMV) immediate early promoter
   9738..9789    +  promoter       CMVd2 promoter: truncated human cytomegalovirus (CMV) immediate early promoter that yields moderately reduced expression relative to the full-length promoter
   9923..10398   +  intron         β-globin intron: internally truncated intron from human β-globin
>Addgene plasmid #212540 | pTwist-SARS-CoV-2 Spike-deltaC18 B.1.617v5 (B.1.617.3) | addgene full sequence | sequence record 431560 | Addgene NGS Result
ATGTTTGTGTTCCTCGTTCTCCTGCCCCTCGTTTCTTCCCAATGCGTGAACCTCAGAACTAGAACGCAGC
TCCCACCCGCTTACACGAACTCTTTTACTCGTGGAGTATACTATCCCGATAAAGTCTTTAGGTCCAGTGT
CCTTCATTCTACTCAAGACCTTTTCCTGCCATTCTTCTCAAATGTCACCTGGTTCCATGCTATCCACGTT
TCTGGCACCAACGGAACTAAACGATTTGATAATCCCGTCTTGCCATTTAACGATGGCGTATACTTTGCCT
CAACGGAGAAGTCCAACATTATCCGGGGATGGATATTTGGCACCACCCTGGACTCCAAGACACAGTCTCT
CCTCATTGTGAACAACGCCACCAATGTCGTCATCAAAGTCTGTGAATTTCAATTTTGTAACGATCCCTTT
CTCGATGTTTATTATCATAAGAATAACAAGTCTTGGATGGAGTCAGGAGTTTACAGTTCCGCTAACAACT
GTACTTTTGAGTACGTTTCCCAACCATTTCTCATGGATCTTGAAGGGAAGCAAGGCAACTTCAAGAATCT
CCGCGAATTTGTGTTTAAGAATATAGACGGCTACTTCAAAATTTATAGCAAGCATACCCCGATAAATCTG
GTTCGGGATCTCCCTCAAGGCTTCTCCGCGTTGGAACCCCTCGTGGACTTGCCGATTGGCATCAACATCA
CCCGGTTCCAAACCCTTCTTGCCCTTCATCGAAGCTACCTCACGCCTGGCGACAGTAGTAGTGGTTGGAC
AGCGGGCGCAGCAGCCTACTATGTGGGATATTTGCAACCACGCACCTTTCTTCTCAAATATAACGAAAAC
GGAACAATTACCGATGCCGTAGACTGTGCCCTCGATCCCCTGTCCGAAACTAAATGCACACTCAAGTCCT
TCACAGTTGAGAAAGGCATATACCAAACCAGTAACTTCCGCGTCCAACCCACCGAATCCATTGTTCGATT
CCCTAACATCACCAATTTGTGTCCTTTCGGTGAAGTATTTAATGCCACTCGATTTGCATCAGTTTATGCC
TGGAATCGCAAGCGAATATCAAATTGTGTTGCAGATTATAGTGTCCTGTATAATAGCGCATCATTCAGCA
CTTTTAAGTGTTATGGGGTCAGCCCTACGAAATTGAATGACTTGTGTTTTACCAACGTTTACGCAGATTC
TTTCGTCATACGCGGCGACGAAGTCCGACAGATTGCACCGGGGCAAACCGGAAAGATAGCAGACTATAAT
TATAAGTTGCCGGATGACTTCACCGGCTGCGTTATAGCATGGAACTCCAATAATCTCGATTCAAAAGTCG
GCGGCAACTATAATTATCGTTACCGCCTGTTTCGCAAGTCAAATCTGAAGCCCTTTGAACGTGACATCTC
CACCGAAATTTATCAAGCTGGCAGCACCCCATGTAATGGAGTGCAAGGGTTTAACTGTTATTTTCCCCTT
CAATCATACGGATTTCAACCAACAAATGGGGTGGGCTATCAACCATATCGGGTGGTAGTCTTGAGCTTTG
AGCTGCTCCACGCACCGGCTACAGTTTGCGGACCGAAGAAAAGCACTAACCTGGTGAAGAATAAATGTGT
GAACTTCAACTTTAATGGGCTCACCGGAACAGGGGTGCTGACAGAATCAAACAAGAAATTTCTCCCTTTT
CAACAATTTGGTAGAGACATTGCCGATACCACAGATGCCGTCCGCGATCCGCAAACACTGGAAATCCTCG
ATATAACACCCTGTAGCTTCGGCGGGGTCAGCGTGATAACTCCCGGAACGAACACATCCAACCAAGTGGC
TGTCCTGTATCAAGGTGTCAACTGTACCGAAGTCCCTGTGGCGATACACGCCGACCAACTGACACCCACC
TGGAGAGTCTACTCAACAGGTTCCAATGTCTTTCAAACTAGAGCGGGTTGTCTCATTGGCGCTGAGCATG
TCAATAATTCATACGAATGTGATATTCCTATTGGGGCAGGAATCTGTGCGTCTTATCAAACTCAAACGAA
CTCACGTCGGCGCGCTCGCTCAGTAGCCAGCCAGTCCATAATCGCCTATACCATGAGTCTCGGGGCTGAG
AACTCCGTGGCTTATTCAAACAATTCCATCGCAATCCCAACTAACTTTACCATTAGCGTTACCACGGAAA
TCTTGCCCGTCAGCATGACTAAGACGAGCGTAGACTGTACGATGTATATCTGTGGGGATTCCACCGAGTG
TAGCAACCTCTTGCTTCAATACGGGTCTTTCTGTACTCAACTCAACCGAGCATTGACCGGAATTGCGGTC
GAACAAGACAAGAATACCCAAGAGGTGTTCGCACAAGTAAAGCAAATATACAAAACGCCGCCAATCAAAG
ATTTTGGCGGGTTTAATTTTAGCCAAATACTGCCAGACCCATCTAAGCCTTCAAAACGCAGCTTTATCGA
GGATCTGCTGTTCAACAAAGTTACGTTGGCTGACGCGGGTTTCATTAAGCAGTATGGGGATTGTTTGGGA
GACATTGCGGCCCGCGACCTTATCTGTGCTCAAAAATTCAATGGGTTGACAGTTCTGCCCCCTCTGCTCA
CTGATGAGATGATTGCACAGTATACATCAGCATTGTTGGCAGGAACCATTACATCCGGCTGGACTTTTGG
CGCGGGTGCGGCCCTTCAAATACCTTTCGCTATGCAAATGGCTTACAGATTCAATGGGATTGGTGTCACG
CAAAATGTATTGTATGAAAATCAGAAGCTGATCGCTAATCAATTTAACAGCGCGATTGGCAAGATCCAAG
ATTCACTGTCAAGCACAGCGTCCGCCCTCGGCAAACTCCAAAATGTTGTGAATCAAAACGCCCAGGCCCT
GAATACCCTCGTGAAGCAACTGAGTTCTAACTTCGGCGCAATCTCCAGCGTCCTCAACGACATATTGTCC
AGACTTGATAAGGTGGAAGCCGAGGTGCAAATTGATCGGCTCATCACAGGCAGGCTCCAGTCACTCCAAA
CTTATGTGACACAACAGTTGATCCGGGCTGCTGAGATACGAGCAAGCGCCAACCTGGCCGCCACTAAAAT
GTCAGAGTGCGTGCTCGGGCAGTCCAAACGGGTTGACTTTTGTGGCAAGGGCTATCACTTGATGTCCTTC
CCCCAATCCGCCCCACATGGAGTGGTCTTTCTCCACGTCACTTATGTCCCTGCTCAAGAGAAGAACTTTA
CGACAGCTCCAGCAATCTGTCACGATGGCAAAGCGCACTTTCCCAGGGAAGGCGTTTTCGTCAGTAATGG
CACGCATTGGTTTGTGACCCAAAGGAATTTCTATGAACCCCAAATCATAACCACTGACAATACATTTGTC
TCAGGCAACTGTGATGTGGTCATTGGGATCGTGAACAACACGGTATATGATCCCCTGCAACCCGAGTTGG
ATAGCTTCAAAGAGGAATTGGATAAATACTTTAAGAATCATACTTCACCCGATGTTGATCTCGGGGACAT
ATCAGGAATAAATGCAAGTGTCGTCAACATTCAGAAAGAGATTGATCGCCTTAATGAGGTCGCCAAGAAC
TTGAATGAATCTTTGATCGACTTGCAAGAACTGGGCAAATACGAACAATATATTAAATGGCCCTGGTACA
TTTGGTTGGGCTTTATCGCCGGACTTATAGCTATCGTTATGGTCACAATTATGTTGTGCTGTATGACTAG
CTGTTGTTCCTGCTTGAAAGGATGTTGCAGTTGCGGATCTTGTTGTAAATAAAGGATCCTCTAGAAGTTG
TCTCCTCCTGCACTGACTGACTGATACAATCGATTTCTGGATCCGCAGGCCTAATCAACCTCTGGATTAC
AAAATTTGTGAAAGATTGACTGGTATTCTTAACTATGTTGCTCCTTTTACGCTATGTGGATACGCTGCTT
TAATGCCTTTGTATCATGCTATTGCTTCCCGTATGGCTTTCATTTTCTCCTCCTTGTATAAATCCTGGTT
GCTGTCTCTTTATGAGGAGTTGTGGCCCGTTGTCAGGCAACGTGGCGTGGTGTGCACTGTGTTTGCTGAC
GCAACCCCCACTGGTTGGGGCATTGCCACCACCTGTCAGCTCCTTTCCGGGACTTTCGCTTTCCCCCTCC
CTATTGCCACGGCGGAACTCATCGCCGCCTGCCTTGCCCGCTGCTGGACAGGGGCTCGGCTGTTGGGCAC
TGACAATTCCGTGGTGTTGTCGGGGAAGCTGACGTCCTTTCCATGGCTGCTCGCCTGTGTTGCCACCTGG
ATTCTGCGCGGGACGTCCTTCTGCTACGTCCCTTCGGCCCTCAATCCAGCGGACCTTCCTTCCCGCGGCC
TGCTGCCGGCTCTGCGGCCTCTTCCGCGTCTTCGCCTTCGCCCTCAGACGAGTCGGATCTCCCTTTGGGC
CGCCTCCCCGCCTGTCTAGCTTGACTGACTGAGATACAGCGTACCTTCAGCTCACAGACATGATAAGATA
CATTGATGAGTTTGGACAAACCACAACTAGAATGCAGTGAAAAAAATGCTTTATTTGTGAAATTTGTGAT
GCTATTGCTTTATTTGTAACCATTATAAGCTGCAATAAACAAGTTAACAACAACAATTGCATTCATTTTA
TGTTTCAGGTTCAGGGGGAGGTGTGGGAGGTTTTTTAAAGCAAGTAAAACCTCTACAAATGTGGTATTGG
CCCATCTCTATCGGTATCGTAGCATAACCCCTTGGGGCCTCTAAACGGGTCTTGAGGGGTTTTTTGTGCC
CCTCGGGCCGGATTGCTATCTACCGGCATTGGCGCAGAAAAAAATGCCTGATGCGACGCTGCGCGTCTTA
TACTCCCACATATGCCAGATTCAGCAACGGATACGGCTTCCCCAACTTGCCCACTTCCATACGTGTCCTC
CTTACCAGAAATTTATCCTTAAGGTCGTCAGCTATCCTGCAGGCGATCTCTCGATTTCGATCAAGACATT
CCTTTAATGGTCTTTTCTGGACACCACTAGGGGTCAGAAGTAGTTCATCAAACTTTCTTCCCTCCCTAAT
CTCATTGGTTACCTTGGGCTATCGAAACTTAATTAAGCGATCTGCATCTCAATTAGTCAGCAACCATAGT
CCCGCCCCTAACTCCGCCCATCCCGCCCCTAACTCCGCCCAGTTCCGCCCATTCTCCGCCCCATCGCTGA
CTAATTTTTTTTATTTATGCAGAGGCCGAGGCCGCCTCGGCCTCTGAGCTATTCCAGAAGTAGTGAGGAG
GCTTTTTTGGAGGCCTAGGCTTTTGCAAAGGAGGTAGCCAACATGATTGAACAAGATGGATTGCACGCAG
GTTCTCCCGCCGCTTGGGTGGAGAGGCTATTCGGCTATGACTGGGCACAACAGACAATCGGCTGCTCTGA
TGCCGCCGTGTTCCGGCTGTCAGCGCAGGGGCGCCCGGTTCTTTTTGTCAAGACCGACCTGTCCGGTGCC
CTGAATGAACTCCAGGACGAGGCAGCGCGGCTATCGTGGCTGGCCACGACGGGCGTTCCTTGCGCAGCTG
TGCTCGACGTTGTCACTGAAGCGGGAAGGGACTGGCTGCTATTGGGCGAAGTGCCGGGGCAGGATCTCCT
GTCATCTCACCTTGCTCCTGCCGAGAAAGTATCCATCATGGCTGATGCAATGCGGCGGCTGCATACGCTT
GATCCGGCTACCTGCCCATTCGACCACCAAGCGAAACATCGCATCGAGCGAGCACGTACTCGGATGGAAG
CCGGTCTTGTCGATCAGGATGATCTGGACGAAGAGCATCAGGGGCTCGCGCCAGCCGAACTGTTCGCCAG
GCTCAAGGCGCGGATGCCCGACGGCGAGGATCTCGTCGTGACCCACGGCGATGCCTGCTTGCCGAATATC
ATGGTGGAAAATGGCCGCTTTTCTGGATTCATCGACTGTGGCCGGCTGGGTGTGGCGGACCGCTATCAGG
ACATAGCGTTGGCTACCCGTGATATTGCTGAAGAGCTTGGCGGCGAATGGGCTGACCGCTTCCTCGTGCT
TTACGGTATCGCCGCTCCCGATTCGCAGCGCATCGCCTTCTATCGCCTTCTTGACGAGTTCTTCTAGTAT
GTAAGCCCTGTGCCTTCTAGTTGCCAGCCATCTGTTGTTTGCCCCTCCCCCGTGCCTTCCTTGACCCTGG
AAGGTGCCACTCCCACTGTCCTTTCCTAATAAAATGAGGAAATTGCATCGCATTGTCTGAGTAGGTGTCA
TTCTATTCTGGGGGGTGGGGTGGGGCAGGACAGCAAGGGGGAGGATTGGGAAGACAATAGCAGGCATGCT
GGGGATGCGGTGGGCTCTATGGTTAATTAACCAGTCAAGTCAGCTACTTGGCGAGATCGACTTGTCTGGG
TTTCGACTACGCTCAGAATTGCGTCAGTCAAGTTCGATCTGGTCCTTGCTATTGCACCCGTTCTCCGATT
ACGAGTTTCATTTAAATCATGTGAGCAAAAGGCCAGCAAAAGGCCAGGAACCGTAAAAAGGCCGCGTTGC
TGGCGTTTTTCCATAGGCTCCGCCCCCCTGACGAGCATCACAAAAATCGACGCTCAAGTCAGAGGTGGCG
AAACCCGACAGGACTATAAAGATACCAGGCGTTTCCCCCTGGAAGCTCCCTCGTGCGCTCTCCTGTTCCG
ACCCTGCCGCTTACCGGATACCTGTCCGCCTTTCTCCCTTCGGGAAGCGTGGCGCTTTCTCATAGCTCAC
GCTGTAGGTATCTCAGTTCGGTGTAGGTCGTTCGCTCCAAGCTGGGCTGTGTGCACGAACCCCCCGTTCA
GCCCGACCGCTGCGCCTTATCCGGTAACTATCGTCTTGAGTCCAACCCGGTAAGACACGACTTATCGCCA
CTGGCAGCAGCCACTGGTAACAGGATTAGCAGAGCGAGGTATGTAGGCGGTGCTACAGAGTTCTTGAAGT
GGTGGCCTAACTACGGCTACACTAGAAGAACAGTATTTGGTATCTGCGCTCTGCTGAAGCCAGTTACCTT
CGGAAAAAGAGTTGGTAGCTCTTGATCCGGCAAACAAACCACCGCTGGTAGCGGTGGTTTTTTTGTTTGC
AAGCAGCAGATTACGCGCAGAAAAAAAGGATCTCAAGAAGATCCTTTGATCTTTTCTACGGGGTCTGACG
CTCAGTGGAACGAAAACTCACGTTAAGGGATTTTGGTCATGAGATTATCAAAAAGGATCTTCACCTAGAT
CCTTTTAAATTAAAAATGAAGTTTTAAATCAATCTAAAGTATATATGAGTAAACTTGGTCTGACAGTTAC
CAATGCTTAATCAGTGAGGCACCTATCTCAGCGATCTGTCTATTTCGTTCATCCATAGTTGCATTTAAAT
TTCCGAACTCTCCAAGGCCCTCGTCGGAAAATCTTCAAACCTTTCGTCCGATCCATCTTGCAGGCTACCT
CTCGAACGAACTATCGCAAGTCTCTTGGCCGGCCTTGCGCCTTGGCTATTGCTTGGCAGCGCCTATCGCC
AGGTATTACTCCAATCCCGAATATCCGAGATCGGGATCACCCGAGAGAAGTTCAACCTACATCCTCAATC
CCGATCTATCCGAGATCCGAGGAATATCGAAATCGGGGCGCGCCTGGTGTACCGAGAACGATCCTCTCAG
TGCGAGTCTCGACGATCCATATCGTTGCTTGGCAGTCAGCCAGTCGGAATCCAGCTTGGGACCCAGGAAG
TCCAATCGTCAGATATTGTACTCAAGCCTGGTCACGGCAGCGTACCGATCTGTTTAAACCTAGATATTGA
TAGTCTGATCGGTCAACGTATAATCGAGTCCTAGCTTTTGCAAACATCTATCAAGAGACAGGATCAGCAG
GAGGCTTTCGCATGAGTATTCAACATTTCCGTGTCGCCCTTATTCCCTTTTTTGCGGCATTTTGCCTTCC
TGTTTTTGCTCACCCAGAAACGCTGGTGAAAGTAAAAGATGCTGAAGATCAGTTGGGTGCGCGAGTGGGT
TACATCGAACTGGATCTCAACAGCGGTAAGATCCTTGAGAGTTTTCGCCCCGAAGAACGCTTTCCAATGA
TGAGCACTTTTAAAGTTCTGCTATGTGGCGCGGTATTATCCCGTATTGACGCCGGGCAAGAGCAACTCGG
TCGCCGCATACACTATTCTCAGAATGACTTGGTTGAGTATTCACCAGTCACAGAAAAGCATCTTACGGAT
GGCATGACAGTAAGAGAATTATGCAGTGCTGCCATAACCATGAGTGATAACACTGCGGCCAACTTACTTC
TGACAACGATTGGAGGACCGAAGGAGCTAACCGCTTTTTTGCACAACATGGGGGATCATGTAACTCGCCT
TGATCGTTGGGAACCGGAGCTGAATGAAGCCATACCAAACGACGAGCGTGACACCACGATGCCTGTAGCA
ATGGCAACAACCTTGCGTAAACTATTAACTGGCGAACTACTTACTCTAGCTTCCCGGCAACAGTTGATAG
ACTGGATGGAGGCGGATAAAGTTGCAGGACCACTTCTGCGCTCGGCCCTTCCGGCTGGCTGGTTTATTGC
TGATAAATCTGGAGCCGGTGAGCGTGGGTCTCGCGGTATCATTGCAGCACTGGGGCCAGATGGTAAGCCC
TCCCGTATCGTAGTTATCTACACGACGGGGAGTCAGGCAACTATGGATGAACGAAATAGACAGATCGCTG
AGATAGGTGCCTCACTGATTAAGCATTGGTAACCGATTCTAGGTGCATTGGCGCAGAAAAAAATGCCTGA
TGCGACGCTGCGCGTCTTATACTCCCACATATGCCAGATTCAGCAACGGATACGGCTTCCCCAACTTGCC
CACTTCCATACGTGTCCTCCTTACCAGAAATTTATCCTTAAGATCCCGAATCGTTTAAACTCGACTCTGG
CTCTATCGAATCTCCGTCGTTTCGAGCTTACGCGAACAGCCGTGGCGCTCATTTGCTCGTCGGGCATCGA
ATCTCGTCAGCTATCGTCAGCTTACCTTTTTGGCAGCGATCGCGGCTCCCGACATCTTGGACCATTAGCT
CCACAGGTATCTTCTTCCCTCTAGTGGTCATAACAGCAGCTTCAGCTACCTCTCAATTCAAAAAACCCCT
CAAGACCCGTTTAGAGGCCCCAAGGGGTTATGCTATCAATCGTTGCGTTACACACACAAAAAACCAACAC
ACATCCATCTTCGATGGATAGCGATTTTATTATCTAACTGCTGATCGAGTGTAGCCAGATCTAGTAATCA
ATTACGGGGTCATTAGTTCATAGCCCATATATGGAGTTCCGCGTTACATAACTTACGGTAAATGGCCCGC
CTGGCTGACCGCCCAACGACCCCCGCCCATTGACGTCAATAATGACGTATGTTCCCATAGTAACGCCAAT
AGGGACTTTCCATTGACGTCAATGGGTGGAGTATTTACGGTAAACTGCCCACTTGGCAGTACATCAAGTG
TATCATATGCCAAGTACGCCCCCTATTGACGTCAATGACGGTAAATGGCCCGCCTGGCATTATGCCCAGT
ACATGACCTTATGGGACTTTCCTACTTGGCAGTACATCTACGTATTAGTCATCGCTATTACCATGCTGAT
GCGGTTTTGGCAGTACATCAATGGGCGTGGATAGCGGTTTGACTCACGGGGATTTCCAAGTCTCCACCCC
ATTGACGTCAATGGGAGTTTGTTTTGGCACCAAAATCAACGGGACTTTCCAAAATGTCGTAACAACTCCG
CCCCATTGACGCAAATGGGCGGTAGGCGTGTACGGTGGGAGGTCTATATAAGCAGAGCTGGTTTAGTGAA
CCGTCAGATCGCCTGGAGACGCCATCCACGCTGTTTTGACCTCCATAGAAGACACCGGGACCGATCCAGC
CTCCCCTCGAAGCTTACATGTGGTACCGAGCTCGGATCCTGAGAACTTCAGGGTGAGTCTATGGGACCCT
TGATGTTTTCTTTCCCCTTCTTTTCTATGGTTAAGTTCATGTCATAGGAAGGGGAGAAGTAACAGGGTAC
ACATATTGACCAAATCAGGGTAATTTTGCATTTGTAATTTTAAAAAATGCTTTCTTCTTTTAATATACTT
TTTTGTTTATCTTATTTCTAATACTTTCCCTAATCTCTTTCTTTCAGGGCAATAATGATACAATGTATCA
TGCCTCTTTGCACCATTCTAAAGAATAACAGTGATAATTTCTGGGTTAAGGCAATAGCAATATTTCTGCA
TATAAATATTTCTGCATATAAATTGTAACTGATGTAAGAGGTTTCATATTGCTAATAGCAGCTACAATCC
AGCTACCATTCTGCTTTTATTTTATGGTTGGGATAAGGCTGGATTATTCTGAGTCCAAGCTAGGCCCTTT
TGCTAATCATGTTCATACCTCTTATCTTCCTCCCACAGCTCCTGGGCAACGTGCTGGTCTGTGTGCTGGC
CCATCACTTTGGCAAAGGCGGCCGCC
